Addgene plasmid #183437: pOC4 Actb-mRuby3 KI
Purpose: FlpON knock-in for mRuby3-beta-actin (amino acid position: before start codon)
Depositing lab: Harold MacGillavry. Depositing organization: Utrecht University. Publication: Duplex Labeling and Manipulation of Neuronal Proteins Using Sequential CRISPR/Cas9 Gene Editing. Droogers WJ, Willems J, MacGillavry HD, de Jong APH. eNeuro. 2022 Jul 18;9(4):ENEURO.0056-22.2022. doi: 10.1523/ENEURO.0056-22.2022. PubMed 35851300.
Backbone
  Vector backbone: pOC4
  Vector type: Mammalian Expression, CRISPR
Growth in bacteria
  Bacterial resistance: Ampicillin, 100 μg/mL
  Growth temperature: 37°C
  Growth strain: DH5alpha
  Copy number: High Copy
Gene/Insert
  Gene/Insert name: gRNA and mRuby3 donor
  gRNA/shRNA sequence: TGTGCCTTGATAGTTCGCCA
  Species: R. norvegicus (rat)
  Cloning method: Restriction Enzyme; 5′ cloning site unknown (unknown if destroyed)
  Sequencing primers: 5′ ctagtccgtttttagcgcgt; 3′ cgggccatttaccgtaagtt
Terms and licenses: Academic/Nonprofit Terms; Industry Terms: Not Available to Industry
Depositor comments: Please visit https://www.biorxiv.org/content/10.1101/2022.01.02.474730v1 for bioRxiv preprint.
How to cite: pOC4 Actb-mRuby3 KI was a gift from Harold MacGillavry (Addgene plasmid # 183437 ; http://n2t.net/addgene:183437 ; RRID:Addgene_183437)
