[The description below was written by a language model from this plasmid's Addgene catalogue record and pLannotate feature annotations shown in this document.]
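Description:
pOC4 Actb-mRuby3 KI is a 9.3 kb all-in-one mammalian CRISPR/Cas9 knock-in plasmid built on the pOC4 backbone. It is designed to tag endogenous rat beta-actin (Actb) with the red fluorescent protein mRuby3 at the N-terminus, with the insertion placed just before the start codon. It is maintained in E. coli as a high-copy plasmid through a ColE1/pUC-type origin and selected with ampicillin (AmpR, β-lactamase). The backbone also carries an f1 origin, a single annotated AAV2 ITR and short bom and rop fragments. With only one ITR detected, the record does not support treating it as an AAV packaging vector.

The plasmid combines three functional units. A human U6 promoter drives the guide RNA cassette for Streptococcus pyogenes Cas9, but two minimal FRT sites lie between the promoter and the tracrRNA/scaffold sequences. This arrangement fits the stated "FlpON" design, in which a functional guide against Actb is presumably produced only after Flp recombinase excises the FRT-flanked segment. The exact composition of that segment is not annotated. Downstream sits the promoterless mRuby3 coding sequence, which serves as the donor for integration at the Cas9 cut site. A hybrid CMV enhancer/chicken β-actin promoter with a hybrid intron expresses Cas9, annotated as contiguous N- and C-terminal portions, with an upstream FLAG-tag fragment and a bGH polyadenylation signal.

Making this knock-in depend on Flp lets it be delayed relative to a first, unconditional edit. This supports sequential editing for two-colour labelling of endogenous neuronal proteins in the same cell, the application described in the associated publication.
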