Features (pLannotate 1.2.2; 21 found; start..end, strand, type, name):
     62..302     +  promoter       U6 promoter: RNA polymerase III promoter for human U6 snRNA
    348..381     +  protein_bind   FRT (minimal): supports FLP-mediated excision but not integration (Turan and Bode, 2011) FLP recombinase from the Saccharomyces cerevisiae 2μ plasmid
    420..453     +  protein_bind   FRT (minimal): supports FLP-mediated excision but not integration (Turan and Bode, 2011) FLP recombinase from the Saccharomyces cerevisiae 2μ plasmid
    454..518     +  misc_RNA       tracrRNA (fragment): trans-activating CRISPR RNA for the Streptococcus pyogenes CRISPR/Cas9 system
    525..568     +  misc_RNA       gRNA scaffold (fragment): guide RNA scaffold for the Streptococcus pyogenes CRISPR/Cas9 system
    655..1365    +  CDS            mRuby3: mRuby3 is a basic (constitutively fluorescent) red fluorescent protein published in 2016, derived from Entacmaea quadricolor. It has low acid sensitivity.
   1415..1700    +  enhancer       CMV enhancer: human cytomegalovirus immediate early enhancer; contains an 18-bp deletion relative to the standard CMV enhancer
   1702..1979    +  promoter       chicken β-actin promoter: No description available
   1980..2207    +  intron         hybrid intron: hybrid between chicken β-actin (CBA) and minute virus of mice (MMV) introns (Gray et al., 2011)
   2231..2251    +  CDS            3xFLAG (fragment): three tandem FLAG® epitope tags
   2285..3886    +  CDS            Cas9(N): N-terminal portion of Streptococcus pyogenes Cas9 (Zetsche et al., 2015)
   3887..6385    +  CDS            Cas9(C): C-terminal portion of Streptococcus pyogenes Cas9 (Zetsche et al., 2015)
   6455..6566    +  polyA_signal   bGH poly(A) signal: bovine growth hormone polyadenylation signal
   6671..6811    +  repeat_region  AAV2 ITR: inverted terminal repeat of adeno-associated virus serotype 2 inverted
   6816..6867    -  misc_feature   bom (fragment): basis of mobility region from pBR322
   6886..7341    +  rep_origin     f1 ori (sequence partly withheld): f1 bacteriophage origin of replication; arrow indicates direction of (+) strand synthesis
   7342..7391    -  misc_feature   bom (fragment): basis of mobility region from pBR322
   7493..7528    -  CDS            rop (fragment): Rop protein, which maintains plasmids at low copy number; rop
   7623..7727    +  promoter       AmpR promoter: bla
   7728..8588    +  CDS            AmpR: β-lactamase; bla; confers resistance to ampicillin, carbenicillin, and related antibiotics
   8759..9347    +  rep_origin     ori: high-copy-number ColE1/pMB1/pBR322/pUC origin of replication
>Addgene plasmid #183437 | pOC4 Actb-mRuby3 KI | addgene full sequence | sequence record 360154 | Addgene NGS Result
AACGCCAGCAACGCGGCCTTTTTACGGTTCCTGGCCTTTTGCTGGCCTTTTGCTCACATGTGAGGGCCTA
TTTCCCATGATTCCTTCATATTTGCATATACGATACAAGGCTGTTAGAGAGATAATTGGAATTAATTTGA
CTGTAAACACAAAGATATTAGTACAAAATACGTGACGTAGAAAGTAATAATTTCTTGGGTAGTTTGCAGT
TTTAAAATTATGTTTTAAAATGGACTATCATATGCTTACCGTAACTTGAAAGTATTTCGATTTCTTGGCT
TTATATATCTTGTGGAAAGGACGAAACACCTGTGCCTTGATAGTTCGCCAGTTTAAGAGCTATGCTGGAA
GTTCCTATTCTCTAGAAAGTATAGGAACTTCTTTTTTTTTTGCGGCCGCCCAGAATTCTGGCCTGCAGGG
AAGTTCCTATTCTCTAGAAAGTATAGGAACTTCCAGCATAGCAAGTTTAAATAAGGCTAGTCCGTTATCA
ACTTGAAAAAGTGGCACCGAGTCGGTGCTTTTTTGTTTTAGAGCTAGAAATAGCAAGTTAAAATAAGGCT
AGTCCGTTTTTAGCGCGTGCGCCAATTCTGCAGACAAATGGCTCTAGAAGCTTCCCTGGCGAACTATCAA
GGCACATTCGCCATGGCTAGCGGAATGGTGTCTAAGGGCGAAGAGCTGATCAAGGAAAATATGCGTATGA
AGGTGGTCATGGAAGGTTCGGTCAACGGCCACCAATTCAAATGCACAGGTGAAGGAGAAGGCAGACCGTA
CGAGGGAGTGCAAACCATGAGGATCAAAGTCATCGAGGGAGGACCCCTGCCATTTGCCTTTGACATTCTT
GCCACGTCGTTCATGTATGGCAGCCGTACCTTTATCAAGTACCCGGCCGACATCCCTGATTTCTTTAAAC
AGTCCTTTCCTGAGGGTTTTACTTGGGAAAGAGTTACGAGATACGAAGATGGTGGAGTCGTCACCGTCAC
GCAGGACACCAGCCTTGAGGATGGCGAGCTCGTCTACAACGTCAAGGTCAGAGGGGTAAACTTTCCCTCC
AATGGTCCCGTGATGCAGAAGAAGACCAAGGGTTGGGAGCCTAATACAGAGATGATGTATCCAGCAGATG
GTGGTCTGAGAGGATACACTGACATCGCACTGAAAGTTGATGGTGGTGGCCATCTGCACTGCAACTTCGT
GACAACTTACAGGTCAAAAAAGACCGTCGGGAACATCAAGATGCCCGGTGTCCATGCCGTTGATCACCGC
CTGGAAAGGATCGAGGAGAGTGACAATGAAACCTACGTAGTGCAAAGAGAAGTGGCAGTTGCCAAATACA
GCAACCTTGGTGGTGGCATGGACGAGCTGTACAAGGGCAGCGCTCCCTGGCGAACTATCAAGGCACAACG
CGTCCAGAGGTACCCGTTACATAACTTACGGTAAATGGCCCGCCTGGCTGACCGCCCAACGACCCCCGCC
CATTGACGTCAATAGTAACGCCAATAGGGACTTTCCATTGACGTCAATGGGTGGAGTATTTACGGTAAAC
TGCCCACTTGGCAGTACATCAAGTGTATCATATGCCAAGTACGCCCCCTATTGACGTCAATGACGGTAAA
TGGCCCGCCTGGCATTGTGCCCAGTACATGACCTTATGGGACTTTCCTACTTGGCAGTACATCTACGTAT
TAGTCATCGCTATTACCATGGTCGAGGTGAGCCCCACGTTCTGCTTCACTCTCCCCATCTCCCCCCCCTC
CCCACCCCCAATTTTGTATTTATTTATTTTTTAATTATTTTGTGCAGCGATGGGGGCGGGGGGGGGGGGG
GGGCGCGCGCCRGGSGGGGSGGGGSGGGGSGRGGGGSGGGGSGGGGSGRGGCGGAGAGGKGCGGCGGCAG
CCAATCAGAGCGGCGCGCTCCGAAAGTTTCCTTTTATGGCGAGGCGGCGGCGGCGGCGGCCCTATAAAAA
GCGAAGCGCGCGGCGGGCGGGAGTCGCTGCGCGCTGCCTTCGCCCCGTGCCCCGCTCCGCCGCCGCCTCG
CGCCGCCCGCCCCGGCTCTGACTGACCGCGTTACTCCCACAGGTGAGCGGGCGGGACGGCCCTTCTCCTC
CGGGCTGTAATTAGCTGAGCAAGAGGTAAGGGTTTAAGGGATGGTTGGTTGGTGGGGTATTAATGTTTAA
TTACCTGGAGCACCTGCCTGAAATCACTTTTTTTCAGGTTGGACCGGTGCCACCATGGATTACAAAGATG
ATGACGATAAATCGCCGAAGAAAAAGCGCAAGGTCGAAGCGTCCGACAAGAAGTACAGCATCGGCCTGGA
CATCGGCACCAACTCTGTGGGCTGGGCCGTGATCACCGACGAGTACAAGGTGCCCAGCAAGAAATTCAAG
GTGCTGGGCAACACCGACCGGCACAGCATCAAGAAGAACCTGATCGGAGCCCTGCTGTTCGACAGCGGCG
AAACAGCCGAGGCCACCCGGCTGAAGAGAACCGCCAGAAGAAGATACACCAGACGGAAGAACCGGATCTG
CTATCTGCAAGAGATCTTCAGCAACGAGATGGCCAAGGTGGACGACAGCTTCTTCCACAGACTGGAAGAG
TCCTTCCTGGTGGAAGAGGATAAGAAGCACGAGCGGCACCCCATCTTCGGCAACATCGTGGACGAGGTGG
CCTACCACGAGAAGTACCCCACCATCTACCACCTGAGAAAGAAACTGGTGGACAGCACCGACAAGGCCGA
CCTGCGGCTGATCTATCTGGCCCTGGCCCACATGATCAAGTTCCGGGGCCACTTCCTGATCGAGGGCGAC
CTGAACCCCGACAACAGCGACGTGGACAAGCTGTTCATCCAGCTGGTGCAGACCTACAACCAGCTGTTCG
AGGAAAACCCCATCAACGCCAGCGGCGTGGACGCCAAGGCCATCCTGTCTGCCAGACTGAGCAAGAGCAG
ACGGCTGGAAAATCTGATCGCCCAGCTGCCCGGCGAGAAGAAGAATGGCCTGTTCGGAAACCTGATTGCC
CTGAGCCTGGGCCTGACCCCCAACTTCAAGAGCAACTTCGACCTGGCCGAGGATGCCAAACTGCAGCTGA
GCAAGGACACCTACGACGACGACCTGGACAACCTGCTGGCCCAGATCGGCGACCAGTACGCCGACCTGTT
TCTGGCCGCCAAGAACCTGTCCGACGCCATCCTGCTGAGCGACATCCTGAGAGTGAACACCGAGATCACC
AAGGCCCCCCTGAGCGCCTCTATGATCAAGAGATACGACGAGCACCACCAGGACCTGACCCTGCTGAAAG
CTCTCGTGCGGCAGCAGCTGCCTGAGAAGTACAAAGAGATTTTCTTCGACCAGAGCAAGAACGGCTACGC
CGGCTACATTGACGGCGGAGCCAGCCAGGAAGAGTTCTACAAGTTCATCAAGCCCATCCTGGAAAAGATG
GACGGCACCGAGGAACTGCTCGTGAAGCTGAACAGAGAGGACCTGCTGCGGAAGCAGCGGACCTTCGACA
ACGGCAGCATCCCCCACCAGATCCACCTGGGAGAGCTGCACGCCATTCTGCGGCGGCAGGAAGATTTTTA
CCCATTCCTGAAGGACAACCGGGAAAAGATCGAGAAGATCCTGACCTTCCGCATCCCCTACTACGTGGGC
CCTCTGGCCAGGGGAAACAGCAGATTCGCCTGGATGACCAGAAAGAGCGAGGAAACCATCACCCCCTGGA
ACTTCGAGGAAGTGGTGGACAAGGGCGCTTCCGCCCAGAGCTTCATCGAGCGGATGACCAACTTCGATAA
GAACCTGCCCAACGAGAAGGTGCTGCCCAAGCACAGCCTGCTGTACGAGTACTTCACCGTGTATAACGAG
CTGACCAAAGTGAAATACGTGACCGAGGGAATGAGAAAGCCCGCCTTCCTGAGCGGCGAGCAGAAAAAGG
CCATCGTGGACCTGCTGTTCAAGACCAACCGGAAAGTGACCGTGAAGCAGCTGAAAGAGGACTACTTCAA
GAAAATCGAGTGCTTCGACTCCGTGGAAATCTCCGGCGTGGAAGATCGGTTCAACGCCTCCCTGGGCACA
TACCACGATCTGCTGAAAATTATCAAGGACAAGGACTTCCTGGACAATGAGGAAAACGAGGACATTCTGG
AAGATATCGTGCTGACCCTGACACTGTTTGAGGACAGAGAGATGATCGAGGAACGGCTGAAAACCTATGC
CCACCTGTTCGACGACAAAGTGATGAAGCAGCTGAAGCGGCGGAGATACACCGGCTGGGGCAGGCTGAGC
CGGAAGCTGATCAACGGCATCCGGGACAAGCAGTCCGGCAAGACAATCCTGGATTTCCTGAAGTCCGACG
GCTTCGCCAACAGAAACTTCATGCAGCTGATCCACGACGACAGCCTGACCTTTAAAGAGGACATCCAGAA
AGCCCAGGTGTCCGGCCAGGGCGATAGCCTGCACGAGCACATTGCCAATCTGGCCGGCAGCCCCGCCATT
AAGAAGGGCATCCTGCAGACAGTGAAGGTGGTGGACGAGCTCGTGAAAGTGATGGGCCGGCACAAGCCCG
AGAACATCGTGATCGAAATGGCCAGAGAGAACCAGACCACCCAGAAGGGACAGAAGAACAGCCGCGAGAG
AATGAAGCGGATCGAAGAGGGCATCAAAGAGCTGGGCAGCCAGATCCTGAAAGAACACCCCGTGGAAAAC
ACCCAGCTGCAGAACGAGAAGCTGTACCTGTACTACCTGCAGAATGGGCGGGATATGTACGTGGACCAGG
AACTGGACATCAACCGGCTGTCCGACTACGATGTGGACCATATCGTGCCTCAGAGCTTTCTGAAGGACGA
CTCCATCGACAACAAGGTGCTGACCAGAAGCGACAAGAACCGGGGCAAGAGCGACAACGTGCCCTCCGAA
GAGGTCGTGAAGAAGATGAAGAACTACTGGCGGCAGCTGCTGAACGCCAAGCTGATTACCCAGAGAAAGT
TCGACAATCTGACCAAGGCCGAGAGAGGCGGCCTGAGCGAACTGGATAAGGCCGGCTTCATCAAGAGACA
GCTGGTGGAAACCCGGCAGATCACAAAGCACGTGGCACAGATCCTGGACTCCCGGATGAACACTAAGTAC
GACGAGAATGACAAGCTGATCCGGGAAGTGAAAGTGATCACCCTGAAGTCCAAGCTGGTGTCCGATTTCC
GGAAGGATTTCCAGTTTTACAAAGTGCGCGAGATCAACAACTACCACCACGCCCACGACGCCTACCTGAA
CGCCGTCGTGGGAACCGCCCTGATCAAAAAGTACCCTAAGCTGGAAAGCGAGTTCGTGTACGGCGACTAC
AAGGTGTACGACGTGCGGAAGATGATCGCCAAGAGCGAGCAGGAAATCGGCAAGGCTACCGCCAAGTACT
TCTTCTACAGCAACATCATGAACTTTTTCAAGACCGAGATTACCCTGGCCAACGGCGAGATCCGGAAGCG
GCCTCTGATCGAGACAAACGGCGAAACCGGGGAGATCGTGTGGGATAAGGGCCGGGATTTTGCCACCGTG
CGGAAAGTGCTGAGCATGCCCCAAGTGAATATCGTGAAAAAGACCGAGGTGCAGACAGGCGGCTTCAGCA
AAGAGTCTATCCTGCCCAAGAGGAACAGCGATAAGCTGATCGCCAGAAAGAAGGACTGGGACCCTAAGAA
GTACGGCGGCTTCGACAGCCCCACCGTGGCCTATTCTGTGCTGGTGGTGGCCAAAGTGGAAAAGGGCAAG
TCCAAGAAACTGAAGAGTGTGAAAGAGCTGCTGGGGATCACCATCATGGAAAGAAGCAGCTTCGAGAAGA
ATCCCATCGACTTTCTGGAAGCCAAGGGCTACAAAGAAGTGAAAAAGGACCTGATCATCAAGCTGCCTAA
GTACTCCCTGTTCGAGCTGGAAAACGGCCGGAAGAGAATGCTGGCCTCTGCCGGCGAACTGCAGAAGGGA
AACGAACTGGCCCTGCCCTCCAAATATGTGAACTTCCTGTACCTGGCCAGCCACTATGAGAAGCTGAAGG
GCTCCCCCGAGGATAATGAGCAGAAACAGCTGTTTGTGGAACAGCACAAGCACTACCTGGACGAGATCAT
CGAGCAGATCAGCGAGTTCTCCAAGAGAGTGATCCTGGCCGACGCTAATCTGGACAAAGTGCTGTCCGCC
TACAACAAGCACCGGGATAAGCCCATCAGAGAGCAGGCCGAGAATATCATCCACCTGTTTACCCTGACCA
ATCTGGGAGCCCCTGCCGCCTTCAAGTACTTTGACACCACCATCGACCGGAAGAGGTACACCAGCACCAA
AGAGGTGCTGGACGCCACCCTGATCCACCAGAGCATCACCGGCCTGTACGAGACACGGATCGACCTGTCT
CAGCTGGGAGGCGACAGCCCCAAGAAGAAGAGAAAGGTGGAGGCCAGCTAAGAATTCTAACTAGAGCTCG
CTGATCAGCCTCGACTGTGCCTTCTAGTTGCCAGCCATCTGTTGTTTGCCCCTCCCCCGTGCCTTCCTTG
ACCCTGGAAGGTGCCACTCCCACTGTCCTTTCCTAATAAAATGAGGAAATTGCATCGCATTGTCTGAGTA
GGTGTCATTCTATTCTGGGGGGTGGGGTGGGGCAGGACAGCAAGGGGGAGGATTGGGAAGAGAATAGCAG
GCATGCTGGGGAGCGGCCGCAGGAACCCCTAGTGATGGAGTTGGCCACTCCCTCTCTGCGCGCTCGCTCG
CTCACTGAGGCCGGGCGACCAAAGGTCGCCCGACGCCCGGGCTTTGCCCGGGCGGCCTCAGTGAGCGAGC
GAGCGCGCAGCTGCCTGCAGGGGCGCCTGATGCGGTATTTTCTCCTTACGCATCTGTGCGGTATTTCACA
CCGCATA
[95 nt withheld, positions 6868-6962]
T
[46 nt withheld, positions 6964-7009]
C
[141 nt withheld, positions 7011-7151]
CCTTTGACGTTGGAGTCCACGTTCTTT
[37 nt withheld, positions 7179-7215]
ACTCTATCTCGGGCTATTCTTTTGATTTATAAGGGATTTTGCCGATTTCGGTCTATTGGTTAAAAAATGA
GCTGATTTAACAAAAATTTAACGCGAATTTTAACAAAATATTAACGTTTACAATTTTATGGTGCACTCTC
AGTACAATCTGCTCTGATGCCGCATAGTTAAGCCAGCCCCGACACCCGCCAACACCCGCTGACGCGCCCT
GACGGGCTTGTCTGCTCCCGGCATCCGCTTACAGACAAGCTGTGACCGTCTCCGGGAGCTGCATGTGTCA
GAGGTTTTCACCGTCATCACCGAAACGCGCGAGACGAAAGGGCCTCGTGATACGCCTATTTTTATAGGTT
AATGTCATGATAATAATGGTTTCTTAGACGTCAGGTGGCACTTTTCGGGGAAATGTGCGCGGAACCCCTA
TTTGTTTATTTTTCTAAATACATTCAAATATGTATCCGCTCATGAGACAATAACCCTGATAAATGCTTCA
ATAATATTGAAAAAGGAAGAGTATGAGTATTCAACATTTCCGTGTCGCCCTTATTCCCTTTTTTGCGGCA
TTTTGCCTTCCTGTTTTTGCTCACCCAGAAACGCTGGTGAAAGTAAAAGATGCTGAAGATCAGTTGGGTG
CACGAGTGGGTTACATCGAACTGGATCTCAACAGCGGTAAGATCCTTGAGAGTTTTCGCCCCGAAGAACG
TTTTCCAATGATGAGCACTTTTAAAGTTCTGCTATGTGGCGCGGTATTATCCCGTATTGACGCCGGGCAA
GAGCAACTCGGTCGCCGCATACACTATTCTCAGAATGACTTGGTTGAGTACTCACCAGTCACAGAAAAGC
ATCTTACGGATGGCATGACAGTAAGAGAATTATGCAGTGCTGCCATAACCATGAGTGATAACACTGCGGC
CAACTTACTTCTGACAACGATCGGAGGACCGAAGGAGCTAACCGCTTTTTTGCACAACATGGGGGATCAT
GTAACTCGCCTTGATCGTTGGGAACCGGAGCTGAATGAAGCCATACCAAACGACGAGCGTGACACCACGA
TGCCTGTAGCAATGGCAACAACGTTGCGCAAACTATTAACTGGCGAACTACTTACTCTAGCTTCCCGGCA
ACAATTAATAGACTGGATGGAGGCGGATAAAGTTGCAGGACCACTTCTGCGCTCGGCCCTTCCGGCTGGC
TGGTTTATTGCTGATAAATCTGGAGCCGGTGAGCGTGGAAGCCGCGGTATCATTGCAGCACTGGGGCCAG
ATGGTAAGCCCTCCCGTATCGTAGTTATCTACACGACGGGGAGTCAGGCAACTATGGATGAACGAAATAG
ACAGATCGCTGAGATAGGTGCCTCACTGATTAAGCATTGGTAACTGTCAGACCAAGTTTACTCATATATA
CTTTAGATTGATTTAAAACTTCATTTTTAATTTAAAAGGATCTAGGTGAAGATCCTTTTTGATAATCTCA
TGACCAAAATCCCTTAACGTGAGTTTTCGTTCCACTGAGCGTCAGACCCCGTAGAAAAGATCAAAGGATC
TTCTTGAGATCCTTTTTTTCTGCGCGTAATCTGCTGCTTGCAAACAAAAAAACCACCGCTACCAGCGGTG
GTTTGTTTGCCGGATCAAGAGCTACCAACTCTTTTTCCGAAGGTAACTGGCTTCAGCAGAGCGCAGATAC
CAAATACTGTTCTTCTAGTGTAGCCGTAGTTAGGCCACCACTTCAAGAACTCTGTAGCACCGCCTACATA
CCTCGCTCTGCTAATCCTGTTACCAGTGGCTGCTGCCAGTGGCGATAAGTCGTGTCTTACCGGGTTGGAC
TCAAGACGATAGTTACCGGATAAGGCGCAGCGGTCGGGCTGAACGGGGGGTTCGTGCACACAGCCCAGCT
TGGAGCGAACGACCTACACCGAACTGAGATACCTACAGCGTGAGCTATGAGAAAGCGCCACGCTTCCCGA
AGGGAGAAAGGCGGACAGGTATCCGGTAAGCGGCAGGGTCGGAACAGGAGAGCGCACGAGGGAGCTTCCA
GGGGGAAACGCCTGGTATCTTTATAGTCCTGTCGGGTTTCGCCACCTCTGACTTGAGCGTCGATTTTTGT
GATGCTCGTCAGGGGGGCGGAGCCTATGGAAA
